>Addgene plasmid #113988 | pOGG014 | addgene full sequence | sequence record 223089 | Addgene NGS Result
CTAAATTGTAAGCGTTAATATTTTGTTAAAATTCGCGTTAAATTTTTGTTAAATCAGCTCATTTTTTAAC
CAATAGGCCGAAATCGGCAAAATCCCTTATAAATCAAAAGAATAGACCGAGATAGGGTTGAGTGGCCGCT
ACAGGGCGCTCCCATTCGCCATTCAGGCTGCGCAACTGTTGGGAAGGGCGTTTCGGTGCGGGCCTCTTCG
CTATTACGCCAGCTGGCGAAAGGGGGATGTGCTGCAAGGCGATTAAGTTGGGTAACGCCAGGGTTTTCCC
AGTCACGACGTTGTAAAACGACGGCCAGTGAGCGCGACGTAATACGACTCACTATAGGGCGAATTGAGTG
AAGGCCGTCAAGGCCTAGGCGCGCCATGAGCTCCACTCTGTGCGTCTCACAGATCTAGGGCGGCGGATTT
GTCCTACTCAGGAGAGCGTTCACCGACAAACAACAGATAAAACGAAAGGCCCAGTCTTTCGACTGAGCCT
TTCGTTTTATTTGATGCCTGCCTGAGACGCACGAAGTGGGTACCTCTTAATTAACTGGCCTCATGGGCCT
TCACTTCACTGCCCGCTTTCCAGTCGGGAAACCTGTCGTGCCAGCTGCATTAACATGGTCATAGCTGTTT
CCTTGCGTATTGGGCGCTCTCCGCTTCCTCGCTCACTGACTCGCTGCGCTCGGTCGTTCGGGTAAAGCCT
GGGGTGCCTAATGAGCAAAAGGCCAGCAAAAGGCCAGGAACCGTAAAAAGGCCGCGTTGCTGGCGTTTTT
CCATAGGCTCCGCCCCCCTGACGAGCATCACAAAAATCGACGCTCAAGTCAGAGGTGGCGAAACCCGACA
GGACTATAAAGATACCAGGCGTTTCCCCCTGGAAGCTCCCTCGTGCGCTCTCCTGTTCCGACCCTGCCGC
TTACCGGATACCTGTCCGCCTTTCTCCCTTCGGGAAGCGTGGCGCTTTCTCATAGCTCACGCTGTAGGTA
TCTCAGTTCGGTGTAGGTCGTTCGCTCCAAGCTGGGCTGTGTGCACGAACCCCCCGTTCAGCCCGACCGC
TGCGCCTTATCCGGTAACTATCGTCTTGAGTCCAACCCGGTAAGACACGACTTATCGCCACTGGCAGCAG
CCACTGGTAACAGGATTAGCAGAGCGAGGTATGTAGGCGGTGCTACAGAGTTCTTGAAGTGGTGGCCTAA
CTACGGCTACACTAGAAGAACAGTATTTGGTATCTGCGCTCTGCTGAAGCCAGTTACCTTCGGAAAAAGA
GTTGGTAGCTCTTGATCCGGCAAACAAACCACCGCTGGTAGCGGTGGTTTTTTTGTTTGCAAGCAGCAGA
TTACGCGCAGAAAAAAAGGATCTCAAGAAGATCCTTTGATCTTTTCTACGGGGTCTGACGCTCAGTGGAA
CGAAAACTCACGTTAAGGGATTTTGGTCATGAGATTATCAAAAAGGATCTTCACCTAGATCCTTTTAAAT
TAAAAATGAAGTTTTAAATCAATCTAAAGTATATATGAGTAAACTTGGTCTGACAGTTATTATTTACCCA
CCACTTTGGTAATTTCGCCTTTCACGTAATGCACAAATTCTTCCAGCTGATCCGCACGGCTGGCCAGACG
ATCTTCTTCCTGGCCCAGATACGCCTGACGCGCTTCCAGAATCACCGGCTGATACTGCGCCGGCAGACGT
TCCATGGCCCAATCCGCCGCCACATCTTTCGGCGCAATTTTGCCGGTCACCGCGCTATACCAAATACGGC
TCAGGGTCAGCACCACGTTGCGTTCATCACCCGCCCAATCCGGCGGGCTGTTCCACAGGGTCAGGGTTTC
GTTCAGCGCTTCAAACAGGTCCTGTTCCGGCACCGGATCAAACAGTTCTTCCGCTGCCGGACCAACCAGC
GCCACGCTATGTTCACGCGCTTTGGTCAGCAGAATGGCCAGATCGATATCAATGGTCGCCGGTTCAAAAA
TGCCGGCCAGAATATCGTTACGCTGCCATTCGCCAAACTGCAGCTCACGTTTCGCCGGATAACGCCACGG
AATAATGTCATCATGCACCACGATGGTCACTTCCACCGCACGCAGAATTTCGCTTTCACCCGGGCTCGCG
CTGGTTTCCAGCAGATCGTTAATCAGCGCACGACGGGTGGTTTCATCCAGACGCACGGTCACGGTCACCA
GCAGATCAATATCGCTATGCGGTTTCAGGCCGCCATCCACCGCGCTGCCATACAGATGCACGGCCAGCAG
GGTCGGTTCCAGATGACGTTCAATCACGCCCACCACTTCAGACAGCTGGGTGCTCACTTCCGCAATCACC
GCTTCACGCATAATGTTCAGTTTGGTTTTCGGACGGCTGCCCTGCTGGGTCACATCGTTGCTGCTCCACA
GCATCAGGCAACGGCCCACCGCATAACGCGCCTGCTGTTTGCTCGCACGCGGCATGCTCTGCACGCCAAA
AAAGCAATCATAGCACGCCATAAACACCGCCACCGCACCATTACCGCCGCTACGTTCGGTCAGGGTACGG
CTCCAATTACGGCTACGCATACTCTTCCTTTTTCAATATTATTGAAGCATTTATCAGGGTTATTGTCTCA
TGAGCGGATACATATTTGAATGTATTTAGAAAAATAAACAAATAGGGGTTCCGCGCACATTTCCCCGAAA
AGTGCCAC
Features (pLannotate 1.2.2; 10 found; start..end, strand, type, name):
      3..134     -  rep_origin     M13 ori (fragment): M13 bacteriophage origin of replication; arrow indicates direction of (+) strand synthesis
    155..311     -  CDS            lacZα (fragment): LacZα fragment of β-galactosidase; lacZ fragment
    320..338     +  promoter       T7 promoter: promoter for bacteriophage T7 RNA polymerase
    417..503     -  terminator     rrnB T1 terminator: Escherichia coli rrnB; transcription terminator T1 from the E. coli rrnB gene
    566..613     -  CDS            lacI (fragment): lac repressor; lacI; The lac repressor binds to the lac operator to inhibit transcription in E. coli. This inhibition can be relieved by adding lactose or isopropyl-β-D-thiogalactopyranoside (IPTG).
    650..690     -  rep_origin     RSF ori (fragment): Plasmids containing the RSF 1030 origin of replication can be propagated in E. coli cells that contain additional plasmids with compatible origins.
    768..1356    -  rep_origin     ori: high-copy-number ColE1/pMB1/pBR322/pUC origin of replication
   1533..2321    -  CDS            aadA: S3AD_ECOLX - Experimental evidence at protein level: Swiss-Prot protein existence level 1. Mediates bacterial resistance to the antibiotics streptomycin and spectinomycin. From Escherichia coli.
   2328..2384    -  CDS            aacC1 (fragment): AACC1_PSEAI - Experimental evidence at protein level: Swiss-Prot protein existence level 1. Responsible for gentamicin resistance and has a limited substrate range. From Pseudomonas aeruginosa.
   2541..2645    -  promoter       AmpR promoter: bla
