[The description below was written by a language model from this plasmid's Addgene catalogue record and pLannotate feature annotations shown in this document.]
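Description:
pOGG014 is a small (about 2.7 kb) part-donor plasmid from the Bacterial Expression Vector Archive (BEVA), a modular Golden Gate system for building custom bacterial vectors. It is not an expression construct in its own right. It holds a synthetic "endlinker/terminator" module (also designated pLVC-ELT-4) in a commercial gene-synthesis backbone. The module has been domesticated for Golden Gate cloning, which generally means removing internal Type IIS restriction sites that would interfere with assembly. The record does not state which enzyme or overhangs are used.

The plasmid is maintained in E. coli at high copy through a ColE1/pUC-type origin. Selection is with spectinomycin, conferred by an aadA streptomycin/spectinomycin resistance gene, and an AmpR (bla) promoter annotated upstream in the same orientation may drive it. The feature most likely to represent the functional payload is an rrnB T1 transcription terminator, consistent with the "terminator" part of the module name. The remaining annotations are short fragments: an M13 origin, lacZα, lacI, RSF origin and aacC1, plus a T7 promoter. These look like backbone remnants or partial homology matches rather than working elements, and the record gives them no role.

In a BEVA vector assembly, an endlinker closes the circle after the last module used. This one is chosen when the build stops at Part 4, joining the end of that position back to the start of the vector so the product circularises. It also supplies a terminator that can insulate adjacent modules from read-through transcription.
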