Addgene plasmid #113988: pOGG014
Purpose: Vector construction module. Endlinker/terminator module to circularize plasmid following Part 4
Depositing lab: Philip Poole. Depositing organization: University of Oxford. Publication: A Bacterial Expression Vector Archive (BEVA) for Flexible Modular Assembly of Golden Gate-Compatible Vectors. Geddes BA, Mendoza-Suarez MA, Poole PS. Front Microbiol. 2019 Jan 14;9:3345. doi: 10.3389/fmicb.2018.03345. eCollection 2018. PubMed 30692983.
Backbone
  Vector backbone: pLVC-ELT-4
  Vector type: Bacterial Expression
Growth in bacteria
  Bacterial resistance: Spectinomycin, 50 μg/mL
  Growth temperature: 37°C
  Growth strain: DH5alpha
  Copy number: High Copy
Gene/Insert
  Gene/Insert name: Endlinker/terminator Part 4
  Species: Synthetic
  Mutation: Domesticated for Golden Gate cloning
  Cloning method: Unknown
Terms and licenses: Academic/Nonprofit Terms; Industry Terms: Not Available to Industry
Depositor comments: pLVC-ELT-4. Backbone from Invitrogen for synthesised parts. Please visit https://www.biorxiv.org/content/early/2018/08/16/392423 for bioRxiv preprint.
How to cite: pOGG014 was a gift from Philip Poole (Addgene plasmid # 113988 ; http://n2t.net/addgene:113988 ; RRID:Addgene_113988)
